>Addgene plasmid #232751 | pIVT-p53DD | addgene full sequence | sequence record 465508 | Addgene NGS Result
TAATACGACTCACTATAAGGCTCCTGGGCAACGTGCTGGTCTGTGTGCTGGCCCATCACTTTGGCAAAGC
ACGCTACCGGTCAATGACTGCCATGGAGGAGTCACAGTCGGATATCAGCCTCAAGAGAGCGCTGCCCACC
TGCACAAGCGCCTCTCCCCCGCAAAAGAAAAAACCACTTGATGGAGAGTATTTCACCCTCAAGATCCGCG
GGCGTAAACGCTTCGAGATGTTCCGGGAGCTGAATGAGGCCTTAGAGTTAAAGGATGCCCATGCTACAGA
GGAGTCTGGAGACAGCAGGGCTCACTCCAGCTACCTGAAGACCAAGAAGGGCCAGTCTACTTCCCGCCAT
AAAAAAACAATGGTCAAGAAAGTGGGGCCTGACTCAGACTAACAACCTCGAGCTCAAGCTTCGAATTCAC
CCCACCAGTGCAGGCTGCCTATCAGAAAGTGGTGGCTGGTGTGGCTAATGCCCTGGCCCACAAGTATCAC
TAAGCTCGCTTTCTTGCTGTCCAATTTCTATTAAAGGTTCCTTTGTTCCCTAAGTCCAACTACTAAACTG
GGGGATATTATGAAGGGCCTTGAGCATCTGGATTCTGCCTAATAAAAAACATTTATTTTCATTGCAATGA
TGTATTTAAATTATTTCTGAATATTTTACTAAAAAGGGAATGTGGGAGGTCAGTGCATTTAAAACATAAA
GAAATGAAGAGCTAGTTCAAACCTTGGGAAAATACACTATATCTTAAACTCCATGAAAGAAGGTGAGGCT
GCAAACAGCTAATGCACATTGGCAACAGCCCCTGATGCCTATGCCTTATTCATCCCTCAGAAAAGGATTC
AAGTAGAGGCTTGATTTGGAGGTTAAAGTTTTGCTATGCTGTATTTTACCGAATCGGATTTTGTTTTTAA
TATTTCAAAAAAAAAAAAAAAAAAAAAAAAAAAAAAAAAAAAAAAAAAAAAAAAAAAAAAAAAAAAAAAA
AAAAAAAAAAAAAAAAAAAAAAAAAAAAAAAAAAAAAAAAAAAAAAAAAAAAAAAAAAACGCGTCGAAGG
GAATTAATTCTTGAAGACGAAAGGGCCAGGTGGCACGTGTCTCAAAATCTCTGATGTTACATTGCACAAG
ATAAAAATATATCATCATGAACAATAAAACTGTCTGCTTACATAAACAGTAATACAAGGGGTGTTATGAG
CCATATTCAACGGGAAACGTCGAGGCCGCGATTAAATTCCAACATGGATGCTGATTTATATGGGTATAAA
TGGGCTCGCGATAATGTCGGGCAATCAGGTGCGACAATCTATCGCTTGTATGGGAAGCCCGATGCGCCAG
AGTTGTTTCTGAAACATGGCAAAGGTAGCGTTGCCAATGATGTTACAGATGAGATGGTCAGACTAAACTG
GCTGACGGAATTTATGCCTCTTCCGACCATCAAGCATTTTATCCGTACTCCTGGTGATGCATGGTTACTC
ACCACTGCGATCCCCGGAAAAACAGCATTCCAGGTATTAGAAGAATATCCTGATTCAGGTGAAAATATTG
TTGATGCGCTGGCAGTGTTCCTGCGCCGGTTGCATTCGATTCCTGTTTGTAATTGTCCTTTTAACAGCGA
TCGCGTATTTCGTCTAGCTCAGGCGCAATCACGAATGAATAACGGTTTGGTTGATGCGAGTGATTTTGAT
GACGAGCGTAATGGCTGGCCTGTTGAACAAGTCTGGAAAGAAATGCATAAACTTTTGCCATTCTCACCGG
ATTCAGTCGTCACTCATGGTGATTTCTCACTTGATAACCTTATTTTTGACGAGGGGAAATTAATAGGTTG
TATTGATGTTGGACGAGTCGGAATCGCAGACCGATACCAGGATCTTGCCATCCTATGGAACTGCCTCGGT
GAGTTTTCTCCTTCATTACAGAAACGGCTTTTTCAAAAATATGGTATTGATAATCCTGATATGAATAAAT
TGCAGTTTCATTTGATGCTCGATGAGTTTTTCTAATCAGAATTGGTTAATTGGTTGTAACATTATTCAGA
TTGGGCCCCGTTCCACTGAGCGTCAGACCCCGTAGAAAAGATCAAAGGATCTTCTTGAGATCCTTTTTTT
CTGCGCGTAATCTGCTGCTTGCAAACAAAAAAACCACCGCTACCAGCGGTGGTTTGTTTGCCGGATCAAG
AGCTACCAACTCTTTTTCCGAAGGTAACTGGCTTCAGCAGAGCGCAGATACCAAATACTGTTCTTCTAGT
GTAGCCGTAGTTAGGCCACCACTTCAAGAACTCTGTAGCACCGCCTACATACCTCGCTCTGCTAATCCTG
TTACCAGTGGCTGCTGCCAGTGGCGATAAGTCGTGTCTTACCGGGTTGGACTCAAGACGATAGTTACCGG
ATAAGGCGCAGCGGTCGGGCTGAACGGGGGGTTCGTGCACACAGCCCAGCTTGGAGCGAACGACCTACAC
CGAACTGAGATACCTACAGCGTGAGCTATGAGAAAGCGCCACGCTTCCCGAAGGGAGAAAGGCGGACAGG
TATCCGGTAAGCGGCAGGGTCGGAACAGGAGAGCGCACGAGGGAGCTTCCAGGGGGAAACGCCTGGTATC
TTTATAGTCCTGTCGGGTTTCGCCACCTCTGACTTGAGCGTCGATTTTTGTGATGCTCGTCAGGGGGGCG
GAGCCTATGGAAAAACGCCAGCAACGCGGCCTTTTTACGGTTCCTGGCC
Features (pLannotate 1.2.2; 6 found; start..end, strand, type, name):
      1..17      +  promoter       T7 promoter (fragment): promoter for bacteriophage T7 RNA polymerase
    117..389     +  CDS            Tp53 (fragment): P53_MOUSE - Also known as P53, Trp53. Experimental evidence at protein level: Swiss-Prot protein existence level 1. Acts as a tumor suppressor in many tumor types; induces growth arrest or apoptosis depending on the physiological circumstances and cell type. Involved in cell cycle regulation as a trans-activator that acts to negatively regulate cell division by controlling a set of genes required for this process. One of the activated genes is an inhibitor of cyclin-dependent kinases. Apoptosis induction seems to be mediated either by stimulation of BAX and FAS antigen expression, or by repres
    413..490     +  CDS            HBB (fragment): HBB_PONPY - Experimental evidence at transcript level: Swiss-Prot protein existence level 2. Involved in oxygen transport from the lung to the various peripheral tissues. From Pongo pygmaeus (Bornean orangutan).
    494..888     +  polyA_signal   β-globin poly(A): human β-globin polyadenylation signal
   1186..1995    +  CDS            KanR: aminoglycoside phosphotransferase; aph(3')-Ia; confers resistance to kanamycin in bacteria or G418 (Geneticin®) in eukaryotes
   2085..2673    +  rep_origin     ori: high-copy-number ColE1/pMB1/pBR322/pUC origin of replication
