[The description below was written by a language model from this plasmid's Addgene catalogue record and pLannotate feature annotations shown in this document.]
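Description:
pIVT-p53DD is a small (about 2.7 kb) in vitro transcription template plasmid built on a pENTR4-derived backbone by Golden Gate assembly. It is propagated in E. coli under kanamycin selection, with the feature table showing an aph(3')-Ia kanamycin resistance gene and a high-copy ColE1/pUC-type origin. It is not designed for expression from the plasmid in cells. Instead it serves as a DNA template from which modified mRNA (modRNA) is synthesised enzymatically.

The transcription unit begins with a T7 promoter, annotated only as a fragment because it lies at the start of the sequence record. This promoter drives a roughly 300 bp open reading frame encoding p53DD, a mouse p53 mutant from which the DNA-binding domain has been deleted. The annotated Tp53 fragment corresponds to this truncated coding sequence. According to the depositor, the ORF is flanked by 5' and 3' beta-globin UTR sequences chosen for effective modRNA expression in human induced pluripotent stem cells. The automated annotations downstream of the ORF, an HBB "CDS" fragment and a β-globin poly(A) signal, most likely reflect this globin-derived 3' region rather than a separate coding sequence. The vector also encodes a segmented poly(A) tract, so transcripts carry a tail without a separate enzymatic polyadenylation step. The depositor cautions that the tract is difficult to sequence accurately and can shorten during propagation, so its true length may differ from the record, although no measurable effect on expression was observed across preparations. The plasmid is linearised with MluI to give a run-off template. The associated work concerns integration of DNA payloads and gene circuits into human iPSCs, but the record does not say how p53DD modRNA is used in that work.
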