Addgene plasmid #232751: pIVT-p53DD
Purpose: IVT template for making modRNA encoding p53DD, a mutant p53 that lacks DNA binding ability
Depositing lab: Kate Galloway. Depositing organization: Massachusetts Institute of Technology. Publication: STRAIGHT-IN Dual: a platform for dual, single-copy integrations of DNA payloads and gene circuits into human induced pluripotent stem cells. Blanch-Asensio A, Ploessl DS, Wang NB, Mummery CL, Galloway KE, Davis RP. bioRxiv [Preprint]. 2024 Oct 17:2024.10.17.616637. doi: 10.1101/2024.10.17.616637. PubMed 39464154.
Backbone
  Vector backbone: pENTR4
  Backbone size w/o insert (bp): 1600
  Total vector size (bp): 2709
  Vector type: in vitro transcription
Growth in bacteria
  Bacterial resistance: Kanamycin, 50 μg/mL
  Growth temperature: 30°C
  Growth strain: NEB Stable
  Copy number: Unknown
Gene/Insert
  Gene/Insert name: p53DD
  Species: M. musculus (mouse)
  Insert size (bp): 306
  Mutation: deletion of DNA binding domain
  Cloning method: Golden Gate
  Sequencing primers: 5′ GGGAAACGCCTGGTATCTTT
Terms and licenses: Academic/Nonprofit Terms; Industry Terms: Not Available to Industry
Depositor comments: The 5' and 3' beta globin UTR sequences flanking the ORF were based on previous literature for effective modRNA expression in hiPSCs: 10.1016/j.crmeth.2022.100290 To generate linear IVT template, digest the plasmid with MluI. The vector encodes a segmented polyA track, obviating the need for polyadenylation after IVT (doi: 10.1261/rna.069286.118). Due to the inability of nanopore sequencing to accurately read long polyN stretches and the possibility of polyA truncation, the actual length of the polyA tail may differ when propagating the vector. In our hands, we have not seen measurable differences in expression across different plasmid preparations.
How to cite: pIVT-p53DD was a gift from Kate Galloway (Addgene plasmid # 232751 ; http://n2t.net/addgene:232751 ; RRID:Addgene_232751)
